>Addgene plasmid #114953 | AT3G21340 N4_pECIA2 | addgene full sequence | sequence record 296630 | Addgene NGS Result
GTAAAACGACGGCCAGTGAATTAATTCGTTGCAGGACAGGATGTGGTGCCCGATGTGACTAGCTCTTTGC
TGCAGGCCGTCCTATCCTCTGGTTCCGATAAGAGACCCAGAACTCCGGCCCCCCACCGCCCACCGCCACC
CCCATACATATGTGGTACGCAAGTAAGAGTGCCTGCGCATGCCCCATGTGCCCCACCAAGAGCTTTGCAT
CCCATACAAGTCCCCAAAGTGGAGAACCGAACCAATTCTTCGCGGGCAGAACAAAAGCTTCTGCACACGT
CTCCACTCGAATTTGGAGCCGGCCGGCGTGTGCAAAAGAGGTGAATCGAACGAAAGACCCGTGTGTAAAG
CCGCGTTTCCAAAATGTATAAAACCGAGAGCATCTGGCCAATGTGCATCAGTTGTGGTCAGCAGCAAAAT
CAAGTGAATCATCTCAGTGCAACTAAAGGGGGGATCCGATCTCAATATGAAGTTATGCATATTACTGGCC
GTCGTGGCCTTTGTTGGCCTCTCGCTCGGGAGTTTGGATTGCGGGTCATTGCCAAATGAGCCTCCTTACA
ACGATCCTTCAACCGGATTAACATACTCGACGGACGATGGTTTCGTGCAGAGTGGCAAAACTGGAAGAAT
CCAGAAAGCGTTCGAGTCGATCTTCAGTAAACCGTCTTTGAAGCTTAGATACTTCCCGGACGGATTCCGA
AACTGCTATACCTTGAATGTCACGCAAGACACAAACTATCTGATCAAAGCTGTATTTGTGTATGGTAACT
ACGATGGTCTTAACAATCCCCCGAGTTTCGATCTTTACCTTGGTCCGAATCTATGGGTAACGGTTGATAT
GAATGGACGGACCAATGGTACTATCCAGGAGATTATCCACAAGACCATATCTAAGTCTCTCCAGGTCTGT
CTTGTTAAGACAGGAACAAGCTCACCTATGATTAATACGTTAGAGCTACGACCACTTAAAAACAATACTT
ACAATACTCAGAGTGGCTCTCTGAAGTATTTCTTCCGATATTATTTCAGCGGTTCAGGCCAAAACATACG
GTACCCTGATGATGTCAATGATCGTAAATGGTATCCATTCTTTGATGCAAAAGAGTGGACAGAGTTAACA
ACCAATCTGAATATAAACAGTTCTAATGGTTATGCACCACCAGAAGTTGTGATGGCGTCAGCCTCAACGC
CTATAAGTACTTTTGGAACATGGAACTTCTCATGGTTATTGCCATCTTCCACAACCCAATTTTATGTGTA
CATGCATTTTGCCGAGATTCAAACTCTACGGTCCCTCGATACCCGAGAATTCAAAGTGACGTTGAATGGA
AAACTTGCTTATGAACGCTACAGCCCTAAAACGTTAGCCACCGAAACCATTTTCTATTCGACACCACAAC
AATGTGAAGATGGGACATGCCTCTTGGAGTTGACGAAAACACCTAAGTCTACTCTTCCTCCTCTCATGAA
CGCTCTTGAGGTTTTCACCGTGATCGATTTTCCACAGATGGAAACAAATCCAGATGATGTTGCTGCTATC
AAGAGTATCCAAAGCACTTATGGATTAAGTAAAATCAGCTGGCAAGGAGATCCATGCGTTCCTAAACAGT
TTTTGTGGGAGGGTTTAAACTGCAATAATCTAGATAACTCCACGCCGCCTATTGTCACTTCCTTAAACTT
ATCGTCAAGTCATTTAACGGGGATCATCGCGCAAGGCATTCAGAATCTGACACACCTACAAGAACTAGAC
TTGTCAAATAACAATTTGACGGGAGGAATACCCGAATTTCTTGCTGACATAAAATCACTCTTAGTAATAA
ATTTAAGTGGGAACAATTTTAATGGCTCTATTCCTCAAATCCTTTTACAGAAGAAAGGACTAAAGCTAAT
TCTTGAAGGAAACGCCAATCTGATTTGTCCGGATGGATTATGTGTAAACAAAGCTGGCAATGGTGGTGCC
AAGAAAATGAATGTTGTAATACCGATTGTTGCATCAGTTGCGTTTGTGCTGGAGGTGCTGTTCCAGGGAC
CAGGGAGCGACAAAACTCACACATGCCCACCGTGCCCAGCACCTGAACTCCTGGGGGGACCGTCAGTCTT
CCTCTTCCCCCCAAAACCCAAGGACACCCTCATGATCTCCCGGACCCCTGAGGTCACATGCGTGGTGGTG
GACGTGAGCCACGAAGACCCTGAGGTCAAGTTCAACTGGTACGTGGACGGCGTGGAGGTGCATAATGCCA
AGACAAAGCCGCGGGAGGAGCAGTACAACAGCACGTACCGTGTGGTCAGCGTCCTCACCGTCCTGCACCA
GGACTGGCTGAATGGCAAGGAGTACAAGTGCAAGGTCTCCAACAAAGCCCTCCCAGCCCCCATCGAGAAA
ACCATCTCCAAAGCCAAAGGGCAGCCCCGAGAACCACAGGTGTACACCCTGCCCCCATCCCGGGAGGAGA
TGACCAAGAACCAGGTCAGCCTGACCTGCCTGGTCAAAGGCTTCTATCCCAGCGACATCGCCGTGGAGTG
GGAGAGCAATGGGCAGCCGGAGAACAACTACAAGACCACGCCTCCCGTGCTGGACTCCGACGGCTCCTTC
TTCCTCTACAGCAAGCTCACCGTGGACAAGAGCAGGTGGCAGCAGGGGAACGTCTTCTCATGCTCCGTGA
TGCATGAGGGTCTGCACAACCACTACACGCAGAAGAGCCTCTCCCTGTCTCCGGGTAAATCTAGAGGGCC
CTTCGAAGGTAAGCCTATCCCTAACCCTCTCCTCGGTCTCGATTCTACGCGTACCGGTCATCATCACCAT
CACCATTGAGTTTAAACCCGCTGATCAGCCTCGACTGTGCCTTCTAAGGCCTGAGCTCGCTGATCAGCCT
CGATCGAGGATCCAGACATGATAAGATACATTGATGAGTTTGGACAAACCACAACTAGAATGCAGTGAAA
AAAATGCTTTATTTGTGAAATTTGTGATGCTATTGCTTTATTTGTAACCATTATAAGCTGCAATAAACAA
GTTAACAACAACAATTGCATTCATTTTATGTTTCAGGTTCAGGGGGAGGTGTGGGAGGTTTTTTAAAGCA
AGTAAAACCTCTACAAATGTGGTATGGCTGATTATGATCAGTCGACCTGCAGGCATGCAAGCTTGGCGTA
ATCATGGTCATAGCTGTTTCCTGTGTGAAATTGTTATCCGCTCACAATTCCACACAACATACGAGCCGGA
AGCATAAAGTGTAAAGCCTGGGGTGCCTAATGAGTGAGCTAACTCACATTAATTGCGTTGCGCTCACTGC
CCGCTTTCCAGTCGGGAAACCTGTCGTGCCAGCTGCATTAATGAATCGGCCAACGCGCGGGGAGAGGCGG
TTTGCGTATTGGGCGCTCTTCCGCTTCCTCGCTCACTGACTCGCTGCGCTCGGTCGTTCGGCTGCGGCGA
GCGGTATCAGCTCACTCAAAGGCGGTAATACGGTTATCCACAGAATCAGGGGATAACGCAGGAAAGAACA
TGTGAGCAAAAGGCCAGCAAAAGGCCAGGAACCGTAAAAAGGCCGCGTTGCTGGCGTTTTTCCATAGGCT
CCGCCCCCCTGACGAGCATCACAAAAATCGACGCTCAAGTCAGAGGTGGCGAAACCCGACAGGACTATAA
AGATACCAGGCGTTTCCCCCTGGAAGCTCCCTCGTGCGCTCTCCTGTTCCGACCCTGCCGCTTACCGGAT
ACCTGTCCGCCTTTCTCCCTTCGGGAAGCGTGGCGCTTTCTCATAGCTCACGCTGTAGGTATCTCAGTTC
GGTGTAGGTCGTTCGCTCCAAGCTGGGCTGTGTGCACGAACCCCCCGTTCAGCCCGACCGCTGCGCCTTA
TCCGGTAACTATCGTCTTGAGTCCAACCCGGTAAGACACGACTTATCGCCACTGGCAGCAGCCACTGGTA
ACAGGATTAGCAGAGCGAGGTATGTAGGCGGTGCTACAGAGTTCTTGAAGTGGTGGCCTAACTACGGCTA
CACTAGAAGAACAGTATTTGGTATCTGCGCTCTGCTGAAGCCAGTTACCTTCGGAAAAAGAGTTGGTAGC
TCTTGATCCGGCAAACAAACCACCGCTGGTAGCGGTGGTTTTTTTGTTTGCAAGCAGCAGATTACGCGCA
GAAAAAAAGGATCTCAAGAAGATCCTTTGATCTTTTCTACGGGGTCTGACGCTCAGTGGAACGAAAACTC
ACGTTAAGGGATTTTGGTCATGAGATTATCAAAAAGGATCTTCACCTAGATCCTTTTAAATTAAAAATGA
AGTTTTAAATCAATCTAAAGTATATATGAGTAAACTTGGTCTGACAGTTACCAATGCTTAATCAGTGAGG
CACCTATCTCAGCGATCTGTCTATTTCGTTCATCCATAGTTGCCTGACTCCCCGTCGTGTAGATAACTAC
GATACGGGAGGGCTTACCATCTGGCCCCAGTGCTGCAATGATACCGCGAGACCCACGCTCACCGGCTCCA
GATTTATCAGCAATAAACCAGCCAGCCGGAAGGGCCGAGCGCAGAAGTGGTCCTGCAACTTTATCCGCCT
CCATCCAGTCTATTAATTGTTGCCGGGAAGCTAGAGTAAGTAGTTCGCCAGTTAATAGTTTGCGCAACGT
TGTTGCCATTGCTACAGGCATCGTGGTGTCACGCTCGTCGTTTGGTATGGCTTCATTCAGCTCCGGTTCC
CAACGATCAAGGCGAGTTACATGATCCCCCATGTTGTGCAAAAAAGCGGTTAGCTCCTTCGGTCCTCCGA
TCGTTGTCAGAAGTAAGTTGGCCGCAGTGTTATCACTCATGGTTATGGCAGCACTGCATAATTCTCTTAC
TGTCATGCCATCCGTAAGATGCTTTTCTGTGACTGGTGAGTACTCAACCAAGTCATTCTGAGAATAGTGT
ATGCGGCGACCGAGTTGCTCTTGCCCGGCGTCAATACGGGATAATACCGCGCCACATAGCAGAACTTTAA
AAGTGCTCATCATTGGAAAACGTTCTTCGGGGCGAAAACTCTCAAGGATCTTACCGCTGTTGAGATCCAG
TTCGATGTAACCCACTCGTGCACCCAACTGATCTTCAGCATCTTTTACTTTCACCAGCGTTTCTGGGTGA
GCAAAAACAGGAAGGCAAAATGCCGCAAAAAAGGGAATAAGGGCGACACGGAAATGTTGAATACTCATAC
TCTTCCTTTTTCAATATTATTGAAGCATTTATCAGGGTTATTGTCTCATGAGCGGATACATATTTGAATG
TATTTAGAAAAATAAACAAATAGGGGTTCCGCGCACATTTCCCCGAAAAGTGCCACCTGACGTCTAAGAA
ACCATTATTATCATGACATTAACCTATAAAAATAGGCGTATCACGAGGCCCTTTCGTCTCGCGCGTTTCG
GTGATGACGGTGAAAACCTCTGACACATGCAGCTCCCGGAGACGGTCACAGCTTGTCTGTAAGCGGATGC
CGGGAGCAGACAAGCCCGTCAGGGCGCGTCAGCGGGTGTTGGCGGGTGTCGGGGCTGGCTTAACTATGCG
GCATCAGAGCAGATTGTACTGAGAGTGCACCATATGCGGTGTGAAATACCGCACAGATGCGTAAGGAGAA
AATACCGCATCAGGCGCCATTCGCCATTCAGGCTGCGCAACTGTTGGGAAGGGCGATCGGTGCGGGCCTC
TTCGCTATTACGCCAGCTGGCGAAAGGGGGATGTGCTGCAAGGCGATTAAGTTGGGTAACGCCAGGGTTT
TCCCAGTCACGACGTT
Features (pLannotate 1.2.2; 18 found; start..end, strand, type, name):
     23..449     +  promoter       MT promoter: Drosophila metallothionein promoter
    467..520     +  sig_peptide    BiP signal sequence: Drosophila BiP signal sequence
    521..2008    +  CDS            RLK6_ARATH (fragment): Experimental evidence at protein level: Swiss-Prot protein existence level 1. Probable receptor with a dual specificity kinase activity acting on both serine/threonine- and tyrosine-containing substrates. From Arabidopsis thaliana (Mouse-ear cress).
   2039..2719    +  CDS            IGHG1 (fragment): IGHG1_HUMAN - Experimental evidence at protein level: Swiss-Prot protein existence level 1. Constant region of immunoglobulin heavy chains. Immunoglobulins, also known as antibodies, are membrane-bound or secreted glycoproteins produced by B lymphocytes. In the recognition phase of humoral immunity, the membrane-bound immunoglobulins serve as receptors which, upon binding of a specific antigen, trigger the clonal expansion and differentiation of B lymphocytes into immunoglobulins- secreting plasma cells. Secreted immunoglobulins mediate the effector phase of humoral immunity, which results in
   2738..2779    +  CDS            V5 tag: epitope tag from simian virus 5
   2879..3013    -  polyA_signal   SV40 poly(A) signal: SV40 polyadenylation signal
   3036..3120    -  CDS            large T antigen (fragment): large T antigen from SV40 (simian virus 40)
   3120..3144    +  misc_feature   MCS (fragment): pUC18/19 multiple cloning site
   3181..3197    -  protein_bind   lac operator: The lac repressor binds to the lac operator to inhibit transcription in E. coli. This inhibition can be relieved by adding lactose or isopropyl-β-D-thiogalactopyranoside (IPTG). lac repressor encoded by lacI
   3205..3235    -  promoter       lac promoter: promoter for the E. coli lac operon
   3250..3271    -  protein_bind   CAP binding site: CAP binding activates transcription in the presence of cAMP. E. coli catabolite activator protein
   3284..3376    -  CDS            lacI (fragment): lac repressor; lacI; The lac repressor binds to the lac operator to inhibit transcription in E. coli. This inhibition can be relieved by adding lactose or isopropyl-β-D-thiogalactopyranoside (IPTG).
   3559..4147    -  rep_origin     ori: high-copy-number ColE1/pMB1/pBR322/pUC origin of replication
   4318..5178    -  CDS            AmpR: β-lactamase; bla; confers resistance to ampicillin, carbenicillin, and related antibiotics
   5179..5283    -  promoter       AmpR promoter: bla
   5378..5413    +  CDS            rop (fragment): Rop protein, which maintains plasmids at low copy number; rop
   5515..5614    +  misc_feature   bom (fragment): basis of mobility region from pBR322
   5620..21      -  CDS            lacZα (fragment) (across the origin): LacZα fragment of β-galactosidase; lacZ fragment
