[The description below was written by a language model from this plasmid's Addgene catalogue record and pLannotate feature annotations shown in this document.]
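Description:
AT3G21340 N4_pECIA2 is an insect-cell expression plasmid built on the pECIA2 backbone and designed to produce a secreted "bait" protein in Drosophila cell culture. It is maintained in E. coli as a high-copy plasmid through a ColE1/pUC-type origin and is selected with ampicillin via the β-lactamase gene. The remaining bacterial annotations (fragments of lacZα, lacI, rop and bom, plus the lac promoter/operator region) are backbone remnants with no apparent role in the expression cassette. No selectable marker for insect cells is annotated.

The payload is driven by the Drosophila metallothionein promoter, which is induced with copper sulfate. Downstream, a Drosophila BiP signal sequence directs the product into the secretory pathway. It is followed in frame by the extracellular domain of the Arabidopsis thaliana leucine-rich repeat receptor kinase AT3G21340, which the annotation matches to a fragment of RLK6_ARATH. The kinase and transmembrane portions are thus replaced by backbone-encoded C-terminal tags: a human IgG1 Fc region, a V5 epitope and, according to the record, a hexahistidine tag, which the feature table does not annotate separately. An SV40 polyadenylation signal is annotated downstream of the cassette, although on the opposite strand. The insert was introduced by ligation-independent cloning.

The Fc fusion provides a handle for capturing and presenting the ectodomain, while the V5 and His tags allow detection and purification. The construct belongs to a collection used to map extracellular interactions among Arabidopsis LRR receptor kinases, and it is meant to be paired with prey constructs in pECIA14, such as the matching AT3G21340 N4_pECIA14.
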