Addgene plasmid #114953: AT3G21340 N4_pECIA2
Purpose: Bait vector AT3G21340 N4_pECIA2 should be used with prey vector AT3G21340 N4_pECIA14.
Depositing lab: Youssef Belkhadir. Depositing organization: Gregor Mendel Institute of Molecular Plant Biology. Publication: An extracellular network of Arabidopsis leucine-rich repeat receptor kinases. Smakowska-Luzan E, Mott GA, Parys K, Stegmann M, Howton TC, Layeghifard M, Neuhold J, Lehner A, Kong J, Grunwald K, Weinberger N, Satbhai SB, Mayer D, Busch W, Madalinski M, Stolt-Bergner P, Provart NJ, Mukhtar MS, Zipfel C, Desveaux D, Guttman DS, Belkhadir Y. Nature. 2018 Jan 18;553(7688):342-346. doi: 10.1038/nature25184. Epub 2018 Jan 10. PubMed 29320478.
Backbone
  Vector backbone: pECIA2
  Backbone manufacturer: Chris Garcia (Addgene plasmid # 47032)
  Vector type: Insect Expression
Growth in bacteria
  Bacterial resistance: Ampicillin, 100 μg/mL
  Growth temperature: 37°C
  Growth strain: DH5alpha
  Copy number: High Copy
Gene/Insert
  Gene/Insert name: AT3G21340
  Species: A. thaliana (mustard weed)
  Entrez Gene: AT3G21340 (a.k.a. AT3G21340)
  Promoter: Metallothionein (Copper-Inducible)
  Tag / fusion protein: Fc, V5 and hexahistidine tags (C terminal on backbone)
  Cloning method: Ligation Independent Cloning
Terms and licenses: Academic/Nonprofit Terms; Industry Terms: Not Available to Industry
Depositor comments: Plasmid for secreted expression in Drosophila cell culture by induction via CuSO4. Insert is an extracellular domain of indicated LRR-RK, C-terminally tagged with Fc, V5 and hexahistidine tags. Insert Protein Sequence: SLDCGSLPNEPPYNDPSTGLTYSTDDGFVQSGKTGRIQKAFESIFSKPSLKLRYFPDGFRNCYTLNVTQDTNYLIKAVFVYGNYDGLNNPPSFDLYLGPNLWVTVDMNGRTNGTIQEIIHKTISKSLQVCLVKTGTSSPMINTLELRPLKNNTYNTQSGSLKYFFRYYFSGSGQNIRYPDDVNDRKWYPFFDAKEWTELTTNLNINSSNGYAPPEVVMASASTPISTFGTWNFSWLLPSSTTQFYVYMHFAEIQTLRSLDTREFKVTLNGKLAYERYSPKTLATETIFYSTPQQCEDGTCLLELTKTPKSTLPPLMNALEVFTVIDFPQMETNPDDVAAIKSIQSTYGLSKISWQGDPCVPKQFLWEGLNCNNLDNSTPPIVTSLNLSSSHLTGIIAQGIQNLTHLQELDLSNNNLTGGIPEFLADIKSLLVINLSGNNFNGSIPQILLQKKGLKLILEGNANLICPDGLCVNKAGNGGAKKMNVVIPIVASVAFV
How to cite: AT3G21340 N4_pECIA2 was a gift from Youssef Belkhadir (Addgene plasmid # 114953 ; http://n2t.net/addgene:114953 ; RRID:Addgene_114953)
